>Addgene plasmid #170940 | EF1A_Hygro_P2A_RUNX1_C81Y_Barcode | addgene full sequence | sequence record 336430 | Addgene NGS Result
GCCTATTGGTTAAAAAATGAGCTGATTTAACAAAAATTTAACGCGAATTAATTCTGTGGAATGTGTGTCA
GTTAGGGTGTGGAAAGTCCCCAGGCTCCCCAGCAGGCAGAAGTATGCAAAGCATGCATCTCAATTAGTCA
GCAACCAGGTGTGGAAAGTCCCCAGGCTCCCCAGCAGGCAGAAGTATGCAAAGCATGCATCTCAATTAGT
CAGCAACCATAGTCCCGCCCCTAACTCCGCCCATCCCGCCCCTAACTCCGCCCAGTTCCGCCCATTCTCC
GCCCCATGGCTGACTAATTTTTTTTATTTATGCAGAGGCCGAGGCCGCCTCTGCCTCTGAGCTATTCCAG
AAGTAGTGAGGAGGCTTTTTTGGAGGCCTAGGCTTTTGCAAAAAGCTCCCGGGAGCTTGTATATCCATTT
TCGGATCTGATCAGCACGTGTTGACAATTAATCATCGGCATAGTATATCGGCATAGTATAATACGACAAG
GTGAGGAACTAAACCATGGCCAAGTTGACCAGTGCCGTTCCGGTGCTCACCGCGCGCGACGTCGCCGGAG
CGGTCGAGTTCTGGACCGACCGGCTCGGGTTCTCCCGGGACTTCGTGGAGGACGACTTCGCCGGTGTGGT
CCGGGACGACGTGACCCTGTTCATCAGCGCGGTCCAGGACCAGGTGGTGCCGGACAACACCCTGGCCTGG
GTGTGGGTGCGCGGCCTGGACGAGCTGTACGCCGAGTGGTCGGAGGTCGTGTCCACGAACTTCCGGGACG
CCTCCGGGCCGGCCATGACCGAGATCGGCGAGCAGCCGTGGGGGCGGGAGTTCGCCCTGCGCGACCCGGC
CGGCAACTGCGTGCACTTCGTGGCCGAGGAGCAGGACTGACACGTGCTACGAGATTTCGATTCCACCGCC
GCCTTCTATGAAAGGTTGGGCTTCGGAATCGTTTTCCGGGACGCCGGCTGGATGATCCTCCAGCGCGGGG
ATCTCATGCTGGAGTTCTTCGCCCACCCCAACTTGTTTATTGCAGCTTATAATGGTTACAAATAAAGCAA
TAGCATCACAAATTTCACAAATAAAGCATTTTTTTCACTGCATTCTAGTTGTGGTTTGTCCAAACTCATC
AATGTATCTTATCATGTCTGTATACCGTCGACCTCTAGCTAGAGCTTGGCGTAATCATGGTCATAGCTGT
TTCCTGTGTGAAATTGTTATCCGCTCACAATTCCACACAACATACGAGCCGGAAGCATAAAGTGTAAAGC
CTGGGGTGCCTAATGAGTGAGCTAACTCACATTAATTGCGTTGCGCTCACTGCCCGCTTTCCAGTCGGGA
AACCTGTCGTGCCAGCTGCATTAATGAATCGGCCAACGCGCGGGGAGAGGCGGTTTGCGTATTGGGCGCT
CTTCCGCTTCCTCGCTCACTGACTCGCTGCGCTCGGTCGTTCGGCTGCGGCGAGCGGTATCAGCTCACTC
AAAGGCGGTAATACGGTTATCCACAGAATCAGGGGATAACGCAGGAAAGAACATGTGAGCAAAAGGCCAG
CAAAAGGCCAGGAACCGTAAAAAGGCCGCGTTGCTGGCGTTTTTCCATAGGCTCCGCCCCCCTGACGAGC
ATCACAAAAATCGACGCTCAAGTCAGAGGTGGCGAAACCCGACAGGACTATAAAGATACCAGGCGTTTCC
CCCTGGAAGCTCCCTCGTGCGCTCTCCTGTTCCGACCCTGCCGCTTACCGGATACCTGTCCGCCTTTCTC
CCTTCGGGAAGCGTGGCGCTTTCTCATAGCTCACGCTGTAGGTATCTCAGTTCGGTGTAGGTCGTTCGCT
CCAAGCTGGGCTGTGTGCACGAACCCCCCGTTCAGCCCGACCGCTGCGCCTTATCCGGTAACTATCGTCT
TGAGTCCAACCCGGTAAGACACGACTTATCGCCACTGGCAGCAGCCACTGGTAACAGGATTAGCAGAGCG
AGGTATGTAGGCGGTGCTACAGAGTTCTTGAAGTGGTGGCCTAACTACGGCTACACTAGAAGAACAGTAT
TTGGTATCTGCGCTCTGCTGAAGCCAGTTACCTTCGGAAAAAGAGTTGGTAGCTCTTGATCCGGCAAACA
AACCACCGCTGGTAGCGGTGGTTTTTTTGTTTGCAAGCAGCAGATTACGCGCAGAAAAAAAGGATCTCAA
GAAGATCCTTTGATCTTTTCTACGGGGTCTGACGCTCAGTGGAACGAAAACTCACGTTAAGGGATTTTGG
TCATGAGATTATCAAAAAGGATCTTCACCTAGATCCTTTTAAATTAAAAATGAAGTTTTAAATCAATCTA
AAGTATATATGAGTAAACTTGGTCTGACAGTTACCAATGCTTAATCAGTGAGGCACCTATCTCAGCGATC
TGTCTATTTCGTTCATCCATAGTTGCCTGACTCCCCGTCGTGTAGATAACTACGATACGGGAGGGCTTAC
CATCTGGCCCCAGTGCTGCAATGATACCGCGAGACCCACGCTCACCGGCTCCAGATTTATCAGCAATAAA
CCAGCCAGCCGGAAGGGCCGAGCGCAGAAGTGGTCCTGCAACTTTATCCGCCTCCATCCAGTCTATTAAT
TGTTGCCGGGAAGCTAGAGTAAGTAGTTCGCCAGTTAATAGTTTGCGCAACGTTGTTGCCATTGCTACAG
GCATCGTGGTGTCACGCTCGTCGTTTGGTATGGCTTCATTCAGCTCCGGTTCCCAACGATCAAGGCGAGT
TACATGATCCCCCATGTTGTGCAAAAAAGCGGTTAGCTCCTTCGGTCCTCCGATCGTTGTCAGAAGTAAG
TTGGCCGCAGTGTTATCACTCATGGTTATGGCAGCACTGCATAATTCTCTTACTGTCATGCCATCCGTAA
GATGCTTTTCTGTGACTGGTGAGTACTCAACCAAGTCATTCTGAGAATAGTGTATGCGGCGACCGAGTTG
CTCTTGCCCGGCGTCAATACGGGATAATACCGCGCCACATAGCAGAACTTTAAAAGTGCTCATCATTGGA
AAACGTTCTTCGGGGCGAAAACTCTCAAGGATCTTACCGCTGTTGAGATCCAGTTCGATGTAACCCACTC
GTGCACCCAACTGATCTTCAGCATCTTTTACTTTCACCAGCGTTTCTGGGTGAGCAAAAACAGGAAGGCA
AAATGCCGCAAAAAAGGGAATAAGGGCGACACGGAAATGTTGAATACTCATACTCTTCCTTTTTCAATAT
TATTGAAGCATTTATCAGGGTTATTGTCTCATGAGCGGATACATATTTGAATGTATTTAGAAAAATAAAC
AAATAGGGGTTCCGCGCACATTTCCCCGAAAAGTGCCACCTGACGTCGACGGATCGGGAGATCTCCCGAT
CCCCTATGGTGCACTCTCAGTACAATCTGCTCTGATGCCGCATAGTTAAGCCAGTATCTGCTCCCTGCTT
GTGTGTTGGAGGTCGCTGAGTAGTGCGCGAGCAAAATTTAAGCTACAACAAGGCAAGGCTTGACCGACAA
TTGCATGAAGAATCTGCTTAGGGTTAGGCGTTTTGCGCTGCTTCGCGATGTACGGGCCAGATATACGCGT
TGACATTGATTATTGACTAGTTATTAATAGTAATCAATTACGGGGTCATTAGTTCATAGCCCATATATGG
AGTTCCGCGTTACATAACTTACGGTAAATGGCCCGCCTGGCTGACCGCCCAACGACCCCCGCCCATTGAC
GTCAATAATGACGTATGTTCCCATAGTAACGCCAATAGGGACTTTCCATTGACGTCAATGGGTGGAGTAT
TTACGGTAAACTGCCCACTTGGCAGTACATCAAGTGTATCATATGCCAAGTACGCCCCCTATTGACGTCA
ATGACGGTAAATGGCCCGCCTGGCATTATGCCCAGTACATGACCTTATGGGACTTTCCTACTTGGCAGTA
CATCTACGTATTAGTCATCGCTATTACCATGGTGATGCGGTTTTGGCAGTACATCAATGGGCGTGGATAG
CGGTTTGACTCACGGGGATTTCCAAGTCTCCACCCCATTGACGTCAATGGGAGTTTGTTTTGGCACCAAA
ATCAACGGGACTTTCCAAAATGTCGTAACAACTCCGCCCCATTGACGCAAATGGGCGGTAGGCGTGTACG
GTGGGAGGTCTATATAAGCAGCGCGTTTTGCCTGTACTGGGTCTCTCTGGTTAGACCAGATCTGAGCCTG
GGAGCTCTCTGGCTAACTAGGGAACCCACTGCTTAAGCCTCAATAAAGCTTGCCTTGAGTGCTTCAAGTA
GTGTGTGCCCGTCTGTTGTGTGACTCTGGTAACTAGAGATCCCTCAGACCCTTTTAGTCAGTGTGGAAAA
TCTCTAGCAGTGGCGCCCGAACAGGGACTTGAAAGCGAAAGGGAAACCAGAGGAGCTCTCTCGACGCAGG
ACTCGGCTTGCTGAAGCGCGCACGGCAAGAGGCGAGGGGCGGCGACTGGTGAGTACGCCAAAAATTTTGA
CTAGCGGAGGCTAGAAGGAGAGAGATGGGTGCGAGAGCGTCAGTATTAAGCGGGGGAGAATTAGATCGCG
ATGGGAAAAAATTCGGTTAAGGCCAGGGGGAAAGAAAAAATATAAATTAAAACATATAGTATGGGCAAGC
AGGGAGCTAGAACGATTCGCAGTTAATCCTGGCCTGTTAGAAACATCAGAAGGCTGTAGACAAATACTGG
GACAGCTACAACCATCCCTTCAGACAGGATCAGAAGAACTTAGATCATTATATAATACAGTAGCAACCCT
CTATTGTGTGCATCAAAGGATAGAGATAAAAGACACCAAGGAAGCTTTAGACAAGATAGAGGAAGAGCAA
AACAAAAGTAAGACCACCGCACAGCAAGCGGCCGCTGATCTTCAGACCTGGAGGAGGAGATATGAGGGAC
AATTGGAGAAGTGAATTATATAAATATAAAGTAGTAAAAATTGAACCATTAGGAGTAGCACCCACCAAGG
CAAAGAGAAGAGTGGTGCAGAGAGAAAAAAGAGCAGTGGGAATAGGAGCTTTGTTCCTTGGGTTCTTGGG
AGCAGCAGGAAGCACTATGGGCGCAGCGTCAATGACGCTGACGGTACAGGCCAGACAATTATTGTCTGGT
ATAGTGCAGCAGCAGAACAATTTGCTGAGGGCTATTGAGGCGCAACAGCATCTGTTGCAACTCACAGTCT
GGGGCATCAAGCAGCTCCAGGCAAGAATCCTGGCTGTGGAAAGATACCTAAAGGATCAACAGCTCCTGGG
GATTTGGGGTTGCTCTGGAAAACTCATTTGCACCACTGCTGTGCCTTGGAATGCTAGTTGGAGTAATAAA
TCTCTGGAACAGATTTGGAATCACACGACCTGGATGGAGTGGGACAGAGAAATTAACAATTACACAAGCT
TAATACACTCCTTAATTGAAGAATCGCAAAACCAGCAAGAAAAGAATGAACAAGAATTATTGGAATTAGA
TAAATGGGCAAGTTTGTGGAATTGGTTTAACATAACAAATTGGCTGTGGTATATAAAATTATTCATAATG
ATAGTAGGAGGCTTGGTAGGTTTAAGAATAGTTTTTGCTGTACTTTCTATAGTGAATAGAGTTAGGCAGG
GATATTCACCATTATCGTTTCAGACCCACCTCCCAACCCCGAGGGGACCCGACAGGCCCGAAGGAATAGA
AGAAGAAGGTGGAGAGAGAGACAGAGACAGATCCATTCGATTAGTGAACGGATCGGCACTGCGTGCGCCA
ATTCTGCAGACAAATGGCAGTATTCATCCACAATTTTAAAAGAAAAGGGGGGATTGGGGGGTACAGTGCA
GGGGAAAGAATAGTAGACATAATAGCAACAGACATACAAACTAAAGAATTACAAAAACAAATTACAAAAA
TTCAAAATTTTCGGGTTTATTACAGGGACAGCAGAGATCCAGTTTGGTTAATTAATCGATAAGCTTTGCA
AAGATGGATAAAGTTTTAAACAGAGAGGAATCTTTGCAGCTAATGGACCTTCTAGGTCTTGAAAGGAGTG
GGAATTGGCTCCGGTGCCCGTCAGTGGGCAGAGCGCACATCGCCCACAGTCCCCGAGAAGTTGGGGGGAG
GGGTCGGCAATTGAACCGGTGCCTAGAGAAGGTGGCGCGGGGTAAACTGGGAAAGTGATGTCGTGTACTG
GCTCCGCCTTTTTCCCGAGGGTGGGGGAGAACCGTATATAAGTGCAGTAGTCGCCGTGAACGTTCTTTTT
CGCAACGGGTTTGCCGCCAGAACACAGGTAAGTGCCGTGTGTGGTTCCCGCGGGCCTGGCCTCTTTACGG
GTTATGGCCCTTGCGTGCCTTGAATTACTTCCACCTGGCTGCAGTACGTGATTCTTGATCCCGAGCTTCG
GGTTGGAAGTGGGTGGGAGAGTTCGAGGCCTTGCGCTTAAGGAGCCCCTTCGCCTCGTGCTTGAGTTGAG
GCCTGGCCTGGGCGCTGGGGCCGCCGCGTGCGAATCTGGTGGCACCTTCGCGCCTGTCTCGCTGCTTTCG
ATAAGTCTCTAGCCATTTAAAATTTTTGATGACCTGCTGCGACGCTTTTTTTCTGGCAAGATAGTCTTGT
AAATGCGGGCCAAGATCTGCACACTGGTATTTCGGTTTTTGGGGCCGCGGGCGGCGACGGGGCCCGTGCG
TCCCAGCGCACATGTTCGGCGAGGCGGGGCCTGCGAGCGCGGCCACCGAGAATCGGACGGGGGTAGTCTC
AAGCTGGCCGGCCTGCTCTGGTGCCTGGCCTCGCGCCGCCGTGTATCGCCCCGCCCTGGGCGGCAAGGCT
GGCCCGGTCGGCACCAGTTGCGTGAGCGGAAAGATGGCCGCTTCCCGGCCCTGCTGCAGGGAGCTCAAAA
TGGAGGACGCGGCGCTCGGGAGAGCGGGCGGGTGAGTCACCCACACAAAGGAAAAGGGCCTTTCCGTCCT
CAGCCGTCGCTTCATGTGACTCCACGGAGTACCGGGCGCCGTCCAGGCACCTCGATTAGTTCTCGAGCTT
TTGGAGTACGTCGTCTTTAGGTTGGGGGGAGGGGTTTTATGCGATGGAGTTTCCCCACACTGAGTGGGTG
GAGACTGAAGTTAGGCCAGCTTGGCACTTGATGTAATTCTCCTTGGAATTTGCCCTTTTTGAGTTTGGAT
CTTGGTTCATTCTCAAGCCTCAGACAGTGGTTCAAAGTTTTTTTCTTCCATTTCAGGTGTCGTGAGGAAT
TAGCTTGGTACTAATACGACTCACTATAGGGAGACCCAAGCTGGCTAGGTAAGCTTGATATCGAATTCCT
GCAGCCCGGGGGATCCCGCCACCATGAAAAAGCCTGAACTCACCGCGACGTCTGTCGAGAAGTTTCTGAT
CGAAAAGTTCGACAGCGTCTCCGACCTGATGCAGCTCTCGGAGGGCGAAGAATCTCGTGCTTTCAGCTTC
GATGTAGGAGGGCGTGGATATGTCCTGCGGGTAAATAGCTGCGCCGATGGTTTCTACAAAGATCGTTATG
TTTATCGGCACTTTGCATCGGCCGCGCTCCCGATTCCGGAAGTGCTTGACATTGGGGAATTCAGCGAGAG
CCTGACCTATTGCATCTCCCGCCGTGCACAGGGTGTCACGTTGCAAGACCTGCCTGAAACCGAACTGCCC
GCTGTTCTGCAGCCGGTCGCGGAGGCCATGGATGCGATCGCTGCGGCCGATCTTAGCCAGACGAGCGGGT
TCGGCCCATTCGGACCGCAAGGAATCGGTCAATACACTACATGGCGTGATTTCATATGCGCGATTGCTGA
TCCCCATGTGTATCACTGGCAAACTGTGATGGACGACACCGTCAGTGCGTCCGTCGCGCAGGCTCTCGAT
GAGCTGATGCTTTGGGCCGAGGACTGCCCCGAAGTCCGGCACCTCGTGCACGCGGATTTCGGCTCCAACA
ATGTCCTGACGGACAATGGCCGCATAACAGCGGTCATTGACTGGAGCGAGGCGATGTTCGGGGATTCCCA
ATACGAGGTCGCCAACATCTTCTTCTGGAGGCCGTGGTTGGCTTGTATGGAGCAGCAGACGCGCTACTTC
GAGCGGAGGCATCCGGAGCTTGCAGGATCGCCGCGGCTCCGGGCGTATATGCTCCGCATTGGTCTTGACC
AACTCTATCAGAGCTTGGTTGACGGCAATTTCGATGATGCAGCTTGGGCGCAGGGTCGATGCGACGCAAT
CGTCCGATCCGGAGCCGGGACTGTCGGGCGTACACAAATCGCCCGCAGAAGCGCGGCCGTCTGGACCGAT
GGCTGTGTAGAAGTACTCGCCGATAGTGGAAACCGACGCCCCAGCACTCGTCCGAGGGCAAAGGAAGGAT
CCGGCGCAACAAACTTCTCTCTGCTGAAACAAGCCGGAGATGTCGAAGAGAATCCTGGACCGATGCGTAT
CCCCGTAGATGCCAGCACGAGCCGCCGCTTCACGCCGCCTTCCACCGCGCTGAGCCCAGGCAAGATGAGC
GAGGCGTTGCCGCTGGGCGCCCCGGACGCCGGCGCTGCCCTGGCCGGCAAGCTGAGGAGCGGCGACCGCA
GCATGGTGGAGGTGCTGGCCGACCACCCGGGCGAGCTGGTGCGCACCGACAGCCCCAACTTCCTCTGCTC
CGTGCTGCCTACGCACTGGCGCTACAACAAGACCCTGCCCATCGCTTTCAAGGTGGTGGCCCTAGGGGAT
GTTCCAGATGGCACTCTGGTCACTGTGATGGCTGGCAATGATGAAAACTACTCGGCTGAGCTGAGAAATG
CTACCGCAGCCATGAAGAACCAGGTTGCAAGATTTAATGACCTCAGGTTTGTCGGTCGAAGTGGAAGAGG
GAAAAGCTTCACTCTGACCATCACTGTCTTCACAAACCCACCGCAAGTCGCCACCTACCACAGAGCCATC
AAAATCACAGTGGATGGGCCCCGAGAACCTCGAAGACATCGGCAGAAACTAGATGATCAGACCAAGCCCG
GGAGCTTGTCCTTTTCCGAGCGGCTCAGTGAACTGGAGCAGCTGCGGCGCACAGCCATGAGGGTCAGCCC
ACACCACCCAGCCCCCACGCCCAACCCTCGTGCCTCCCTGAACCACTCCACTGCCTTTAACCCTCAGCCT
CAGAGTCAGATGCAGGATACAAGGCAGATCCAACCATCCCCACCGTGGTCCTACGATCAGTCCTACCAAT
ACCTGGGATCCATTGCCTCTCCTTCTGTGCACCCAGCAACGCCCATTTCACCTGGACGTGCCAGCGGCAT
GACAACCCTCTCTGCAGAACTTTCCAGTCGACTCTCAACGGCACCCGACCTGACAGCGTTCAGCGACCCG
CGCCAGTTCCCCGCGCTGCCCTCCATCTCCGACCCCCGCATGCACTATCCAGGCGCCTTCACCTACTCCC
CGACGCCGGTCACCTCGGGCATCGGCATCGGCATGTCGGCCATGGGCTCGGCCACGCGCTACCACACCTA
CCTGCCGCCGCCCTACCCCGGCTCGTCGCAAGCGCAGGGAGGCCCGTTCCAAGCCAGCTCGCCCTCCTAC
CACCTGTACTACGGCGCCTCGGCCGGCTCCTACCAGTTCTCCATGGTGGGCGGCGAGCGCTCGCCGCCGC
GCATCCTGCCGCCCTGCACCAACGCCTCCACCGGCTCCGCGCTGCTCAACCCCAGCCTCCCGAACCAGAG
CGACGTGGTGGAGGCCGAGGGCAGCCACAGCAACTCCCCCACCAACATGGCGCCCTCCGCGCGCCTGGAG
GAGGCCGTGTGGAGGCCCTACTGACTAGCTAAGTTAGAACTATTTCCTGGCTGTTACGCGATTGTCATGG
GACTACTGACGGGCTTGTTAAACAGTGAACCGCCCGCCCCACGACCCGCAGCGCCCGACCGAAAGGAGCG
CACGACCCCATGCATCGAACAAAAGAAAAGGGGGGACTGGAAGGGCTAATTCACTCCCAACGAAGACAAG
ATATCATAACTTCGTATAGCATACATTATACGAAGTTATCGTCTAGCTGGTCCGGACTGTACTGGGTCTC
TCTGGTTAGACCAGATCTGAGCCTGGGAGCTCTCTGGCTAACTAGGGAACCCACTGCTTAAGCCTCAATA
AAGCTTGCCTTGAGTGCTTCAAGTAGTGTGTGCCCGTCTGTTGTGTGACTCTGGTAACTAGAGATCCCTC
AGACCCTTTTAGTCAGTGTGGAAAATCTCTAGCAGGGCCCGTTTAAACCCGCTGATCAGCCTCGACTGTG
CCTTCTAGTTGCCAGCCATCTGTTGTTTGCCCCTCCCCCGTGCCTTCCTTGACCCTGGAAGGTGCCACTC
CCACTGTCCTTTCCTAATAAAATGAGGAAATTGCATCGCATTGTCTGAGTAGGTGTCATTCTATTCTGGG
GGGTGGGGTGGGGCAGGACAGCAAGGGGGAGGATTGGGAAGACAATAGCAGGCATGCTGGGGATGCGGTG
GGCTCTATGGCTTCTGAGGCGGAAAGAACCAGCTGGGGCTCTAGGGGGTATCCCC
[124 nt withheld, positions 10486-10609]
C
[91 nt withheld, positions 10611-10701]
A
[49 nt withheld, positions 10703-10751]
CCTTTGACGTTGGAGTCCACGTTCTTT
[37 nt withheld, positions 10779-10815]
ACCCTATCTCGGTCTATTCTTTTGATTTATAAGGGATTTTGCCGATTTCG
Features (pLannotate 1.2.2; 33 found; start..end, strand, type, name):
     63..392     +  promoter       SV40 promoter: SV40 enhancer and early promoter
    440..487     +  promoter       EM7 promoter: synthetic bacterial promoter&nbsp
    506..880     +  CDS            BleoR: antibiotic-binding protein; Sh ble from Streptoalloteichus hindustanus; confers resistance to bleomycin, phleomycin, and Zeocin™
    890..1015    +  CDS            ble (fragment): BLE_KLEPN - Experimental evidence at protein level: Swiss-Prot protein existence level 1. Binding protein with a strong affinity to the bleomycin family of antibiotics. Binds to CL990; an antimitotic-antibiotic compound. From Klebsiella pneumoniae.
   1010..1131    +  polyA_signal   SV40 poly(A) signal: SV40 polyadenylation signal
   1202..1224    -  protein_bind   lac operator (fragment): The lac repressor binds to the lac operator to inhibit transcription in E. coli. This inhibition can be relieved by adding lactose or isopropyl-β-D-thiogalactopyranoside (IPTG). lac repressor encoded by lacI
   1228..1258    -  promoter       lac promoter: promoter for the E. coli lac operon
   1273..1294    -  protein_bind   CAP binding site: CAP binding activates transcription in the presence of cAMP. E. coli catabolite activator protein
   1307..1399    -  CDS            lacI (fragment): lac repressor; lacI; The lac repressor binds to the lac operator to inhibit transcription in E. coli. This inhibition can be relieved by adding lactose or isopropyl-β-D-thiogalactopyranoside (IPTG).
   1582..2170    -  rep_origin     ori: high-copy-number ColE1/pMB1/pBR322/pUC origin of replication
   2341..3201    -  CDS            AmpR: β-lactamase; bla; confers resistance to ampicillin, carbenicillin, and related antibiotics
   3202..3306    -  promoter       AmpR promoter: bla
   3365..3417    -  misc_feature   bom (fragment): basis of mobility region from pBR322
   3572..3951    +  enhancer       CMV enhancer: human cytomegalovirus immediate early enhancer
   3952..4151    +  promoter       CMV promoter: human cytomegalovirus (CMV) immediate early promoter
   4169..4349    +  LTR            5' LTR (truncated): truncated 5' long terminal repeat (LTR) from HIV-1
   4396..4521    +  misc_feature   HIV-1 Ψ: packaging signal of human immunodeficiency virus type 1
   4505..4868    +  CDS            HIV-1 gag (fragment): gag protein from human immunodeficiency virus 1; gag
   5014..5247    +  misc_feature   RRE: The Rev response element (RRE) of HIV-1 allows for Rev-dependent mRNA export from the nucleus to the cytoplasm.
   5624..5724    +  CDS            Rev (fragment): human immunodeficiency virus 1 (HIV-1) Rev protein; rev; enhances nuclear export of unspliced and incompletely spliced viral mRNAs
   5774..5891    +  misc_feature   cPPT/CTS: central polypurine tract and central termination sequence of HIV-1
   5954..6020    +  CDS            small t antigen (fragment): SV40 (simian virus 40) small t antigen
   6027..7205    +  promoter       EF-1α promoter: strong constitutive promoter for human elongation factor EF-1α
   7222..7240    +  promoter       T7 promoter: promoter for bacteriophage T7 RNA polymerase
   7260..7296    -  misc_feature   MCS (fragment): pBluescript multiple cloning site
   7304..8326    +  CDS            hph: KHYB_ECOLX - Experimental evidence at protein level: Swiss-Prot protein existence level 1. The aminoglycoside phosphotransferases achieve inactivation of their antibiotic substrates by phosphorylation. Only phosphorylates hygromycin and closely related compounds such as demethyl analogs and destomycin. From Escherichia coli.
   8393..9751    +  CDS            RUNX1: RUNX1_HUMAN - Also known as AML1, CBFA2. Experimental evidence at protein level: Swiss-Prot protein existence level 1. Isoform AML-1L interferes with the transactivation activity of RUNX1. From Homo sapiens (Human).
   9835..9948    +  CDS            nef (fragment): NEF_HV1LA - Experimental evidence at protein level: Swiss-Prot protein existence level 1. Extracellular Nef protein targets CD4(+) T-lymphocytes for apoptosis by interacting with CXCR4 surface receptors. From Human immunodeficiency virus type 1 group M subtype B (isolate Lai) (HIV-1).
   9946..9979    +  protein_bind   loxP: Cre-mediated recombination occurs in the 8-bp core sequence (GCATACAT). Cre recombinase
  10004..10184   +  LTR            5' LTR (truncated): truncated 5' long terminal repeat (LTR) from HIV-1
  10216..10440   +  polyA_signal   bGH poly(A) signal: bovine growth hormone polyadenylation signal
  10444..10465   +  promoter       SV40 promoter (fragment): SV40 enhancer and early promoter
  10486..49      +  rep_origin     f1 ori (across the origin) (sequence partly withheld): f1 bacteriophage origin of replication; arrow indicates direction of (+) strand synthesis
