[The description below was written by a language model from this plasmid's Addgene catalogue record and pLannotate feature annotations shown in this document.]
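Description:
EF1A_Hygro_P2A_RUNX1_C81Y_Barcode is a lentiviral mammalian expression plasmid for overexpressing a point mutant of the human transcription factor RUNX1 (also known as AML1). It derives from the EF1a_mCherry_P2A_Hygro_Barcode backbone, with the insert introduced by Gibson cloning. In bacteria it is maintained through a high-copy ColE1/pUC-type origin and ampicillin resistance (β-lactamase); an f1 origin is also present. Outside the viral region the backbone carries an SV40/EM7-driven bleomycin/Zeocin resistance cassette with an SV40 polyadenylation signal, although the catalogue lists only hygromycin as the mammalian selectable marker.

The transfer cassette has a CMV enhancer/promoter fused to a truncated HIV-1 5' LTR, which drives genomic RNA production in packaging cells, followed by the Ψ packaging signal with a gag fragment, the Rev response element for Rev-dependent nuclear export, and the cPPT/CTS. The internal EF-1α promoter drives a single transcript encoding hygromycin phosphotransferase (hph) followed by the 1359 bp RUNX1 C81Y coding sequence. According to the construct name the two are joined by a P2A self-cleaving peptide, which would yield separate resistance and RUNX1 proteins and so tie drug selection to transgene expression; the P2A itself is not annotated in the feature table, but a short gap lies between the two reading frames. Downstream are a nef fragment, a single loxP site, a truncated 3' LTR and a bGH polyadenylation signal. The barcode named in the title is likewise not annotated, so its position is not stated. The construct comes from a study phenotyping RUNX1 coding variants, where a barcode would plausibly identify the variant in transduced cells.
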