Addgene plasmid #170940: EF1A_Hygro_P2A_RUNX1_C81Y_Barcode
Purpose: Overexpression of RUNX1 C81Y mutant protein.
Depositing lab: Prashant Mali. Depositing organization: University of California, San Diego (UCSD). Publication: Interface-guided phenotyping of coding variants in the transcription factor RUNX1. Ozturk K, Panwala R, Sheen J, Ford K, Jayne N, Portell A, Zhang DE, Hutter S, Haferlach T, Ideker T, Mali P, Carter H. Cell Rep. 2024 Jul 4;43(7):114436. doi: 10.1016/j.celrep.2024.114436. PubMed 38968069.
Backbone
  Vector backbone: EF1a_mCherry_P2A_Hygro_Barcode
  Backbone manufacturer: Prashant Mali (Addgene #120426)
  Backbone size w/o insert (bp): 9508
  Vector type: Mammalian Expression, Lentiviral
  Selectable markers: Hygromycin
Growth in bacteria
  Bacterial resistance: Ampicillin, 100 μg/mL
  Growth temperature: 37°C
  Growth strain: NEB Stable
  Copy number: High Copy
Gene/Insert
  Gene/Insert name: RUNX1 (alt name: AML1)
  Species: H. sapiens (human)
  Insert size (bp): 1359
  Mutation: C81Y
  Entrez Gene: RUNX1 (a.k.a. AML1, AML1-EVI-1, AMLCR1, CBF2alpha, CBFA2, EVI-1, PEBP2aB, PEBP2alpha)
  Promoter: Ef1A
  Cloning method: Gibson Cloning
  Sequencing primers: 5′ CTGTGTAGAAGTACTCGCCGATAGTG; 3′ TCTTGTCTTCGTTGGGAGTG
Terms and licenses: Academic/Nonprofit Terms; Industry Terms: Not Available to Industry
Depositor comments: Please visit https://doi.org/10.1101/2023.08.03.551876 for bioRxiv preprint.
How to cite: EF1A_Hygro_P2A_RUNX1_C81Y_Barcode was a gift from Prashant Mali (Addgene plasmid # 170940 ; http://n2t.net/addgene:170940 ; RRID:Addgene_170940)
